>Addgene plasmid #101150 | pZyxin-mMaple2 | depositor full sequence | sequence record 190711 | pZyxin-mMaple2 sequence 6418 bps
TAGTTATTAATAGTAATCAATTACGGGGTCATTAGTTCATAGCCCATATATGGAGTTCCGCGTTACATAA
CTTACGGTAAATGGCCCGCCTGGCTGACCGCCCAACGACCCCCGCCCATTGACGTCAATAATGACGTATG
TTCCCATAGTAACGCCAATAGGGACTTTCCATTGACGTCAATGGGTGGAGTATTTACGGTAAACTGCCCA
CTTGGCAGTACATCAAGTGTATCATATGCCAAGTACGCCCCCTATTGACGTCAATGACGGTAAATGGCCC
GCCTGGCATTATGCCCAGTACATGACCTTATGGGACTTTCCTACTTGGCAGTACATCTACGTATTAGTCA
TCGCTATTACCATGGTGATGCGGTTTTGGCAGTACATCAATGGGCGTGGATAGCGGTTTGACTCACGGGG
ATTTCCAAGTCTCCACCCCATTGACGTCAATGGGAGTTTGTTTTGGCACCAAAATCAACGGGACTTTCCA
AAATGTCGTAACAACTCCGCCCCATTGACGCAAATGGGCGGTAGGCGTGTACGGTGGGAGGTCTATATAA
GCAGAGCTGGTTTAGTGAACCGTCAGATCCGCTAGCGCTACCGGACTCAGATCTCGAGCTCAAGCTTCGA
ATTCCATGGCGGCCCCCCGCCCGTCTCCCGCGATCTCCGTTTCGGTCTCGGCTCCGGCTTTTTACGCCCC
GCAGAAGAAGTTCGGCCCTGTGGTGGCCCCAAAGCCCAAAGTGAATCCCTTCCGGCCCGGGGACAGCGAG
CCTCCCCCGGCACCCGGGGCCCAGCGCGCACAGATGGGCCGGGTGGGCGAGATTCCCCCGCCGCCCCCGG
AAGACTTTCCCCTGCCTCCACCTCCCCTTGCTGGGGATGGCGACGATGCAGAGGGTGCTCTGGGAGGTGC
CTTCCCGCCGCCCCCTCCCCCGATCGAGGAATCATTTCCCCCTGCGCCTCTGGAGGAGGAGATCTTCCCT
TCCCCGCCGCCTCCTCCGGAGGAGGAGGGAGGGCCTGAGGCCCCCATACCGCCCCCACCACAGCCCAGGG
AGAAGGTGAGCAGTATTGATTTGGAGATCGACTCTCTGTCCTCACTGCTGGATGACATGACCAAGAATGA
TCCTTTCAAAGCCCGGGTGTCATCTGGATATGTGCCCCCACCAGTGGCCACTCCATTCAGTTCCAAGTCC
AGTACCAAGCCTGCAGCCGGGGGCACAGCACCCCTGCCTCCTTGGAAGTCCCCTTCCAGCTCCCAGCCTC
TGCCCCAGGTTCCGGCTCCGGCTCAGAGCCAGACACAGTTCCATGTTCAGCCCCAGCCCCAGCCCAAGCC
TCAGGTCCAACTCCATGTCCAGTCCCAGACCCAGCCTGTGTCTTTGGCTAACACCCAGCCCCGAGGGCCC
CCAGCCTCATCTCCGGCTCCAGCCCCTAAGTTTTCTCCAGTGACTCCTAAGTTTACTCCTGTGGCTTCCA
AGTTCAGTCCTGGAGCCCCAGGTGGATCTGGGTCACAACCAAATCAAAAATTGGGGCACCCCGAAGCTCT
TTCTGCTGGCACAGGCTCCCCTCAACCTCCCAGCTTCACCTATGCCCAGCAGAGGGAGAAGCCCCGAGTG
CAGGAGAAGCAGCACCCCGTGCCCCCACCGGCTCAGAACCAAAACCAGGTGCGCTCCCCTGGGGCCCCAG
GGCCCCTGACTCTGAAGGAGGTGGAGGAGCTGGAGCAGCTGACCCAGCAGCTAATGCAGGACATGGAGCA
TCCTCAGAGGCAGAATGTGGCTGTCAACGAACTCTGCGGCCGATGCCATCAACCCCTGGCCCGGGCGCAG
CCAGCCGTCCGCGCTCTAGGGCAGCTGTTCCACATCGCCTGCTTCACCTGCCACCAGTGTGCGCAGCAGC
TCCAGGGCCAGCAGTTCTACAGTCTGGAGGGGGCGCCGTACTGCGAGGGCTGTTACACTGACACCCTGGA
GAAGTGTAACACCTGCGGGGAGCCCATCACTGACCGCATGCTGAGGGCCACGGGCAAGGCCTATCACCCG
CACTGCTTCACCTGTGTGGTCTGCGCCCGCCCCCTGGAGGGCACCTCCTTCATCGTGGACCAGGCCAACC
GGCCCCACTGTGTCCCCGACTACCACAAGCAGTACGCCCCGAGGTGCTCCGTCTGCTCTGAGCCCATCAT
GCCTGAGCCTGGCCGAGATGAGACTGTGCGAGTGGTCGCCCTGGACAAGAACTTCCACATGAAGTGTTAC
AAGTGTGAGGACTGCGGGAAGCCCCTGTCGATTGAGGCAGATGACAATGGCTGCTTCCCCCTGGACGGTC
ACGTGCTCTGTCGGAAGTGCCACACTGCTAGAGCCCAGACGGATCCACCGGTCGCCACCATGGTGAGCAA
AGGCGAGGAGACAATCATGTCCGTGATCAAGCCCGACATGAAGATCAAACTGAGGATGGAGGGCAACGTG
AACGGCCACGCCTTCGTGATCGAGGGCGAAGGAAGCGGCAAGCCCTTCGAGGGCATCCAGACCATCGATC
TGGAGGTCAAGGAGGGCGCTCCCCTCCCTTTCGCCTATGACATCCTGACCACCGCCTTCCACTACGGCAA
TAGGGTGTTCACCAAGTATCCCGAGGACATCCCCGACTACTTCAAGCAGAGCTTCCCTGAGGGCTACAGC
TGGGAGAGGAGCATGACATACGAGGACGGCGGCATCTGCAACGCCACCAACGACATCACAATGGAGGAGG
ACAGCTTCATCAACAAGATCCACTTCAAAGGCACAAACTTCCCCCCCAATGGCCCCGTGATGCAGAAGAG
GACCGTGGGCTGGGAGGTGAGCACCGAGAAGATGTACGTGAGGGACGGCGTCCTGAAGGGCGACGTGAAG
ATGAAGCTCCTGCTCAAGGGCGGCAGCCACTACAGGTGCGACTTTAGGACCACCTATAAGGTGAAGCAGA
AGGCTGTGAAGCTGCCCGACGCCCACTTCGTCGACCATAGGATCGAGATCCTGTCCCACGACAAGGACTA
CAACAAGGTCAAGCTGTACGAGCACGCCGTCGCTAGGAACAGCACCGACAGCATGGACGAACTCTATAAG
TGAAGCGGCCGCGACTCTAGATCATAATCAGCCATACCACATTTGTAGAGGTTTTACTTGCTTTAAAAAA
CCTCCCACACCTCCCCCTGAACCTGAAACATAAAATGAATGCAATTGTTGTTGTTAACTTGTTTATTGCA
GCTTATAATGGTTACAAATAAAGCAATAGCATCACAAATTTCACAAATAAAGCATTTTTTTCACTGCATT
CTAGTTGTGGTTTGTCCAAACTCATCAATGTATCTTAAGGCGTAAATTGTAAGCGTTAATATTTTGTTAA
AATTCGCGTTAAATTTTTGTTAAATCAGCTCATTTTTTAACCAATAGGCCGAAATCGGCAAAATCCCTTA
TAAATCAAAAGAATAGACCGAGATAGGGT
[37 nt withheld, positions 3460-3496]
AAAGAACGTGGACTCCAACGTCAAAGG
[49 nt withheld, positions 3524-3572]
T
[91 nt withheld, positions 3574-3664]
G
[124 nt withheld, positions 3666-3789]
CAGGTGGCACTTTTCGGGGAAATGTGCGCGGAACCCCTATTTGTTTATTTTTCTAAATACATTCAAATAT
GTATCCGCTCATGAGACAATAACCCTGATAAATGCTTCAATAATATTGAAAAAGGAAGAGTCCTGAGGCG
GAAAGAACCAGCTGTGGAATGTGTGTCAGTTAGGGTGTGGAAAGTCCCCAGGCTCCCCAGCAGGCAGAAG
TATGCAAAGCATGCATCTCAATTAGTCAGCAACCAGGTGTGGAAAGTCCCCAGGCTCCCCAGCAGGCAGA
AGTATGCAAAGCATGCATCTCAATTAGTCAGCAACCATAGTCCCGCCCCTAACTCCGCCCATCCCGCCCC
TAACTCCGCCCAGTTCCGCCCATTCTCCGCCCCATGGCTGACTAATTTTTTTTATTTATGCAGAGGCCGA
GGCCGCCTCGGCCTCTGAGCTATTCCAGAAGTAGTGAGGAGGCTTTTTTGGAGGCCTAGGCTTTTGCAAA
GATCGATCAAGAGACAGGATGAGGATCGTTTCGCATGATTGAACAAGATGGATTGCACGCAGGTTCTCCG
GCCGCTTGGGTGGAGAGGCTATTCGGCTATGACTGGGCACAACAGACAATCGGCTGCTCTGATGCCGCCG
TGTTCCGGCTGTCAGCGCAGGGGCGCCCGGTTCTTTTTGTCAAGACCGACCTGTCCGGTGCCCTGAATGA
ACTGCAAGACGAGGCAGCGCGGCTATCGTGGCTGGCCACGACGGGCGTTCCTTGCGCAGCTGTGCTCGAC
GTTGTCACTGAAGCGGGAAGGGACTGGCTGCTATTGGGCGAAGTGCCGGGGCAGGATCTCCTGTCATCTC
ACCTTGCTCCTGCCGAGAAAGTATCCATCATGGCTGATGCAATGCGGCGGCTGCATACGCTTGATCCGGC
TACCTGCCCATTCGACCACCAAGCGAAACATCGCATCGAGCGAGCACGTACTCGGATGGAAGCCGGTCTT
GTCGATCAGGATGATCTGGACGAAGAGCATCAGGGGCTCGCGCCAGCCGAACTGTTCGCCAGGCTCAAGG
CGAGCATGCCCGACGGCGAGGATCTCGTCGTGACCCATGGCGATGCCTGCTTGCCGAATATCATGGTGGA
AAATGGCCGCTTTTCTGGATTCATCGACTGTGGCCGGCTGGGTGTGGCGGACCGCTATCAGGACATAGCG
TTGGCTACCCGTGATATTGCTGAAGAGCTTGGCGGCGAATGGGCTGACCGCTTCCTCGTGCTTTACGGTA
TCGCCGCTCCCGATTCGCAGCGCATCGCCTTCTATCGCCTTCTTGACGAGTTCTTCTGAGCGGGACTCTG
GGGTTCGAAATGACCGACCAAGCGACGCCCAACCTGCCATCACGAGATTTCGATTCCACCGCCGCCTTCT
ATGAAAGGTTGGGCTTCGGAATCGTTTTCCGGGACGCCGGCTGGATGATCCTCCAGCGCGGGGATCTCAT
GCTGGAGTTCTTCGCCCACCCTAGGGGGAGGCTAACTGAAACACGGAAGGAGACAATACCGGAAGGAACC
CGCGCTATGACGGCAATAAAAAGACAGAATAAAACGCACGGTGTTGGGTCGTTTGTTCATAAACGCGGGG
TTCGGTCCCAGGGCTGGCACTCTGTCGATACCCCACCGAGACCCCATTGGGGCCAATACGCCCGCGTTTC
TTCCTTTTCCCCACCCCACCCCCCAAGTTCGGGTGAAGGCCCAGGGCTCGCAGCCAACGTCGGGGCGGCA
GGCCCTGCCATAGCCTCAGGTTACTCATATATACTTTAGATTGATTTAAAACTTCATTTTTAATTTAAAA
GGATCTAGGTGAAGATCCTTTTTGATAATCTCATGACCAAAATCCCTTAACGTGAGTTTTCGTTCCACTG
AGCGTCAGACCCCGTAGAAAAGATCAAAGGATCTTCTTGAGATCCTTTTTTTCTGCGCGTAATCTGCTGC
TTGCAAACAAAAAAACCACCGCTACCAGCGGTGGTTTGTTTGCCGGATCAAGAGCTACCAACTCTTTTTC
CGAAGGTAACTGGCTTCAGCAGAGCGCAGATACCAAATACTGTCCTTCTAGTGTAGCCGTAGTTAGGCCA
CCACTTCAAGAACTCTGTAGCACCGCCTACATACCTCGCTCTGCTAATCCTGTTACCAGTGGCTGCTGCC
AGTGGCGATAAGTCGTGTCTTACCGGGTTGGACTCAAGACGATAGTTACCGGATAAGGCGCAGCGGTCGG
GCTGAACGGGGGGTTCGTGCACACAGCCCAGCTTGGAGCGAACGACCTACACCGAACTGAGATACCTACA
GCGTGAGCTATGAGAAAGCGCCACGCTTCCCGAAGGGAGAAAGGCGGACAGGTATCCGGTAAGCGGCAGG
GTCGGAACAGGAGAGCGCACGAGGGAGCTTCCAGGGGGAAACGCCTGGTATCTTTATAGTCCTGTCGGGT
TTCGCCACCTCTGACTTGAGCGTCGATTTTTGTGATGCTCGTCAGGGGGGCGGAGCCTATGGAAAAACGC
CAGCAACGCGGCCTTTTTACGGTTCCTGGCCTTTTGCTGGCCTTTTGCTCACATGTTCTTTCCTGCGTTA
TCCCCTGATTCTGTGGATAACCGTATTACCGCCATGCAT
Features (pLannotate 1.2.2; 15 found; start..end, strand, type, name):
     61..364     +  enhancer       CMV enhancer: human cytomegalovirus immediate early enhancer
    365..568     +  promoter       CMV promoter: human cytomegalovirus (CMV) immediate early promoter
    591..634     +  misc_feature   MCS (fragment): multiple cloning site
    681..2351    +  CDS            ZYX: ZYX_HUMAN - Experimental evidence at protein level: Swiss-Prot protein existence level 1. Adhesion plaque protein. Binds alpha-actinin and the CRP protein. Important for targeting TES and ENA/VASP family members to focal adhesions and for the formation of actin-rich structures. May be a component of a signal transduction pathway that mediates adhesion- stimulated changes in gene expression (By similarity). From Homo sapiens (Human).
   2370..3080    +  CDS            mMaple2: mMaple2 is a photoconvertible green fluorescent protein published in 2014, derived from Clavularia sp..
   3100..3183    +  CDS            large T antigen (fragment): large T antigen from SV40 (simian virus 40)
   3206..3327    +  polyA_signal   SV40 poly(A) signal: SV40 polyadenylation signal
   3361..3789    -  rep_origin     f1 ori (sequence partly withheld): f1 bacteriophage origin of replication; arrow indicates direction of (+) strand synthesis
   3816..3920    +  promoter       AmpR promoter: bla
   3922..4279    +  promoter       SV40 promoter: SV40 enhancer and early promoter
   4314..5108    +  CDS            NeoR/KanR: aminoglycoside phosphotransferase from Tn5; aph(3')-II (or nptII); confers resistance to neomycin, kanamycin, and G418 (Geneticin®)
   5129..5281    +  CDS            ble (fragment): BLE_KLEPN - Experimental evidence at protein level: Swiss-Prot protein existence level 1. Binding protein with a strong affinity to the bleomycin family of antibiotics. Binds to CL990; an antimitotic-antibiotic compound. From Klebsiella pneumoniae.
   5340..5387    +  polyA_signal   HSV TK poly(A) signal: herpes simplex virus thymidine kinase polyadenylation signal (Cole and Stacy, 1985)
   5478..5494    -  polyA_signal   bGH poly(A) signal (fragment): bovine growth hormone polyadenylation signal
   5716..6304    +  rep_origin     ori: high-copy-number ColE1/pMB1/pBR322/pUC origin of replication
