>Addgene plasmid #101150 | pZyxin-mMaple2 | addgene full sequence | sequence record 205974 | Addgene NGS Result
TTACCGCCATGCATTAGTTATTAATAGTAATCAATTACGGGGTCATTAGTTCATAGCCCATATATGGAGT
TCCGCGTTACATAACTTACGGTAAATGGCCCGCCTGGCTGACCGCCCAACGACCCCCGCCCATTGACGTC
AATAATGACGTATGTTCCCATAGTAACGCCAATAGGGACTTTCCATTGACGTCAATGGGTGGAGTATTTA
CGGTAAACTGCCCACTTGGCAGTACATCAAGTGTATCATATGCCAAGTACGCCCCCTATTGACGTCAATG
ACGGTAAATGGCCCGCCTGGCATTATGCCCAGTACATGACCTTATGGGACTTTCCTACTTGGCAGTACAT
CTACGTATTAGTCATCGCTATTACCATGGTGATGCGGTTTTGGCAGTACATCAATGGGCGTGGATAGCGG
TTTGACTCACGGGGATTTCCAAGTCTCCACCCCATTGACGTCAATGGGAGTTTGTTTTGGCACCAAAATC
AACGGGACTTTCCAAAATGTCGTAACAACTCCGCCCCATTGACGCAAATGGGCGGTAGGCGTGTACGGTG
GGAGGTCTATATAAGCAGAGCTGGTTTAGTGAACCGTCAGATCCGCTAGCGCTACCGGACTCAGATCTCG
AGCTCAAGCTTCGAATTCCATGGCGGCCCCCCGCCCGTCTCCCGCGATCCCCGTTTCGGTCTCGGCTCCG
GCTTTTTACGCCCCGCAGAAGAAGTTCGGCCCTGTGGTGGCCCCAAAGCCCAAAGTGAATCCCTTCCGGC
CCAGGGACAGCGAGCCTCCCCCGGCACCCGGGGCCCAGCGCGCACAGATGGGCCGGGTGGGCGATATTCC
CCCGCCGCCCCCGGAAGACTTTCCCCTGCCTCCACCTCCCCTTGCTGGGGATGGCGACGATGCAGAGGGT
GCTCTGGGAGGTGCCTTCCCGCCGCCCCCTCCCCCGATCGAGGAATCATTTCCCCCTGCGCCTCTGGAGG
AGGAGATCTTCCCTTCCCCGCCGCCTCCTCCGGAGGAGGAGGGAGGGCCTGAGGCCCCCATACCGCCCCC
ACCACAGCCCAGGGAGAAGGTGAGCAGTATTGATTTGGAGATCGACTCTCTGTCCTCACTGCTGGATGAC
ATGACCAAGAATGATCCTTTCAAAGCCCGGGTGTCATCTGGATATGTGCCCCCACCAGTGGCCACTCCAT
TCAGTTCCAAGTCCAGTACCAAGCCTGCAGCCGGGGGCACAGCACCCCTGCCTCCTTGGAAGTCCCCTTC
CAGCTCCCAGCCTCTGCCCCAGGTTCCGGCTCCGGCTCAGAGCCAGACACAGTTCCATGTTCAGCCCCAG
CCCCAGCCCAAGCCTCAGGTCCAACTCCATGTCCAGTCCCAGACCCAGCCTGTGTCTTTGGCTAACACCC
AGCCCCGAGGGCCCCCAGCCTCATCTCCGGCTCCAGCCCCTAAGTTTTCTCCAGTGACTCCTAAGTTTAC
TCCTGTGGCTTCCAAGTTCAGTCCTGGAGCCCCAGGTGGATCTGGGTCACAACCAAATCAAAAATTGGGG
CACCCCGAAGCTCTTTCTGCTGGCACAGGCTCCCCTCAACCTCCCAGCTTCACCTATGCCCAGCAGAGGG
AGAAGCCCCGAGTGCAGGAGAAGCAGCACCCCGTGCCCCCACCGGCTCAGAACCAAAACCAGGTGCGCTC
CCCTGGGGCCCCAGGGCCCCTGACTCTGAAGGAGGTGGAGGAGCTGGAGCAGCTGACCCAGCAGCTAATG
CAGGACATGGAGCATCCTCAGAGGCAGAATGTGGCTGTCAACGAACTCTGCGGCCGATGCCATCAACCCC
TGGCCCGGGCGCAGCCAGCCGTCCGCGCTCTAGGGCAGCTGTTCCACATCGCCTGCTTCACCTGCCACCA
GTGTGCGCAGCAGCTCCAGGGCCAGCAGTTCTACAGTCTGGAGGGGGCGCCGTACTGCGAGGGCTGTTAC
ACTGACACCCTGGAGAAGTGTAACACCTGCGGGGAGCCCATCACTGACCGCATGCTGAGGGCCACGGGCA
AGGCCTATCACCCGCACTGCTTCACCTGTGTGGTCTGCGCCCGCCCCCTGGAGGGCACCTCCTTCATCGT
GGACCAGGCCAACCGGCCCCACTGTGTCCCCGACTACCACAAGCAGTACGCCCCGAGGTGCTCCGTCTGC
TCTGAGCCCATCATGCCTGAGCCTGGCCGAGATGAGACTGTGCGAGTGGTCGCCCTGGACAAGAACTTCC
ACATGAAGTGTTACAAGTGTGAGGACTGCGGGAAGCCCCTGTCGATTGAGGCAGATGACAATGGCTGCTT
CCCCCTGGACGGTCACGTGCTCTGTCGGAAGTGCCACACTGCTAGAGCCCAGACGGATCCACCGGTCGCC
ACCATGGTGAGCAAAGGCGAGGAGACAATCATGTCCGTGATCAAGCCCGACATGAAGATCAAACTGAGGA
TGGAGGGCAACGTGAACGGCCACGCCTTCGTGATCGAGGGCGAAGGAAGCGGCAAGCCCTTCGAGGGCAT
CCAGACCATCGATCTGGAGGTCAAGGAGGGCGCTCCCCTCCCTTTCGCCTATGACATCCTGACCACCGCC
TTCCACTACGGCAATAGGGTGTTCACCAAGTATCCCGAGGACATCCCCGACTACTTCAAGCAGAGCTTCC
CTGAGGGCTACAGCTGGGAGAGGAGCATGACATACGAGGACGGCGGCATCTGCAACGCCACCAACGACAT
CACAATGGAGGAGGACAGCTTCATCAACAAGATCCACTTCAAAGGCACAAACTTCCCCCCCAATGGCCCC
GTGATGCAGAAGAGGACCGTGGGCTGGGAGGTGAGCACCGAGAAGATGTACGTGAGGGACGGCGTCCTGA
AGGGCGACGTGAAGATGAAGCTCCTGCTCAAGGGCGGCAGCCACTACAGGTGCGACTTTAGGACCACCTA
TAAGGTGAAGCAGAAGGCTGTGAAGCTGCCCGACGCCCACTTCGTCGACCATAGGATCGAGATCCTGTCC
CACGACAAGGACTACAACAAGGTCAAGCTGTACGAGCACGCCGTCGCTAGGAACAGCACCGACAGCATGG
ACGAACTCTATAAGTGAAGCGGCCGCGACTCTAGATCATAATCAGCCATACCACATTTGTAGAGGTTTTA
CTTGCTTTAAAAAACCTCCCACACCTCCCCCTGAACCTGAAACATAAAATGAATGCAATTGTTGTTGTTA
ACTTGTTTATTGCAGCTTATAATGGTTACAAATAAAGCAATAGCATCACAAATTTCACAAATAAAGCATT
TTTTTCACTGCATTCTAGTTGTGGTTTGTCCAAACTCATCAATGTATCTTAAGGCGTAAATTGTAAGCGT
TAATATTTTGTTAAAATTCGCGTTAAATTTTTGTTAAATCAGCTCATTTTTTAACCAATAGGCCGAAATC
GGCAAAATCCCTTATAAATCAAAAGAATAGACCGAGATAGGGT
[37 nt withheld, positions 3474-3510]
AAAGAACGTGGACTCCAACGTCAAAGG
[49 nt withheld, positions 3538-3586]
T
[91 nt withheld, positions 3588-3678]
G
[124 nt withheld, positions 3680-3803]
CAGGTGGCACTTTTCGGGGAAATGTGCGCGGAACCCCTATTTGTTTATTTTTCTAAATACATTCAAATAT
GTATCCGCTCATGAGACAATAACCCTGATAAATGCTTCAATAATATTGAAAAAGGAAGAGTCCTGAGGCG
GAAAGAACCAGCTGTGGAATGTGTGTCAGTTAGGGTGTGGAAAGTCCCCAGGCTCCCCAGCAGGCAGAAG
TATGCAAAGCATGCATCTCAATTAGTCAGCAACCAGGTGTGGAAAGTCCCCAGGCTCCCCAGCAGGCAGA
AGTATGCAAAGCATGCATCTCAATTAGTCAGCAACCATAGTCCCGCCCCTAACTCCGCCCATCCCGCCCC
TAACTCCGCCCAGTTCCGCCCATTCTCCGCCCCATGGCTGACTAATTTTTTTTATTTATGCAGAGGCCGA
GGCCGCCTCGGCCTCTGAGCTATTCCAGAAGTAGTGAGGAGGCTTTTTTGGAGGCCTAGGCTTTTGCAAA
GATCGATCAAGAGACAGGATGAGGATCGTTTCGCATGATTGAACAAGATGGATTGCACGCAGGTTCTCCG
GCCGCTTGGGTGGAGAGGCTATTCGGCTATGACTGGGCACAACAGACAATCGGCTGCTCTGATGCCGCCG
TGTTCCGGCTGTCAGCGCAGGGGCGCCCGGTTCTTTTTGTCAAGACCGACCTGTCCGGTGCCCTGAATGA
ACTGCAAGACGAGGCAGCGCGGCTATCGTGGCTGGCCACGACGGGCGTTCCTTGCGCAGCTGTGCTCGAC
GTTGTCACTGAAGCGGGAAGGGACTGGCTGCTATTGGGCGAAGTGCCGGGGCAGGATCTCCTGTCATCTC
ACCTTGCTCCTGCCGAGAAAGTATCCATCATGGCTGATGCAATGCGGCGGCTGCATACGCTTGATCCGGC
TACCTGCCCATTCGACCACCAAGCGAAACATCGCATCGAGCGAGCACGTACTCGGATGGAAGCCGGTCTT
GTCGATCAGGATGATCTGGACGAAGAGCATCAGGGGCTCGCGCCAGCCGAACTGTTCGCCAGGCTCAAGG
CGAGCATGCCCGACGGCGAGGATCTCGTCGTGACCCATGGCGATGCCTGCTTGCCGAATATCATGGTGGA
AAATGGCCGCTTTTCTGGATTCATCGACTGTGGCCGGCTGGGTGTGGCGGACCGCTATCAGGACATAGCG
TTGGCTACCCGTGATATTGCTGAAGAGCTTGGCGGCGAATGGGCTGACCGCTTCCTCGTGCTTTACGGTA
TCGCCGCTCCCGATTCGCAGCGCATCGCCTTCTATCGCCTTCTTGACGAGTTCTTCTGAGCGGGACTCTG
GGGTTCGAAATGACCGACCAAGCGACGCCCAACCTGCCATCACGAGATTTCGATTCCACCGCCGCCTTCT
ATGAAAGGTTGGGCTTCGGAATCGTTTTCCGGGACGCCGGCTGGATGATCCTCCAGCGCGGGGATCTCAT
GCTGGAGTTCTTCGCCCACCCTAGGGGGAGGCTAACTGAAACACGGAAGGAGACAATACCGGAAGGAACC
CGCGCTATGACGGCAATAAAAAGACAGAATAAAACGCACGGTGTTGGGTCGTTTGTTCATAAACGCGGGG
TTCGGTCCCAGGGCTGGCACTCTGTCGATACCCCACCGAGACCCCATTGGGGCCAATACGCCCGCGTTTC
TTCCTTTTCCCCACCCCACCCCCCAAGTTCGGGTGAAGGCCCAGGGCTCGCAGCCAACGTCGGGGCGGCA
GGCCCTGCCATAGCCTCAGGTTACTCATATATACTTTAGATTGATTTAAAACTTCATTTTTAATTTAAAA
GGATCTAGGTGAAGATCCTTTTTGATAATCTCATGACCAAAATCCCTTAACGTGAGTTTTCGTTCCACTG
AGCGTCAGACCCCGTAGAAAAGATCAAAGGATCTTCTTGAGATCCTTTTTTTCTGCGCGTAATCTGCTGC
TTGCAAACAAAAAAACCACCGCTACCAGCGGTGGTTTGTTTGCCGGATCAAGAGCTACCAACTCTTTTTC
CGAAGGTAACTGGCTTCAGCAGAGCGCAGATACCAAATACTGTTCTTCTAGTGTAGCCGTAGTTAGGCCA
CCACTTCAAGAACTCTGTAGCACCGCCTACATACCTCGCTCTGCTAATCCTGTTACCAGTGGCTGCTGCC
AGTGGCGATAAGTCGTGTCTTACCGGGTTGGACTCAAGACGATAGTTACCGGATAAGGCGCAGCGGTCGG
GCTGAACGGGGGGTTCGTGCACACAGCCCAGCTTGGAGCGAACGACCTACACCGAACTGAGATACCTACA
GCGTGAGCTATGAGAAAGCGCCACGCTTCCCGAAGGGAGAAAGGCGGACAGGTATCCGGTAAGCGGCAGG
GTCGGAACAGGAGAGCGCACGAGGGAGCTTCCAGGGGGAAACGCCTGGTATCTTTATAGTCCTGTCGGGT
TTCGCCACCTCTGACTTGAGCGTCGATTTTTGTGATGCTCGTCAGGGGGGCGGAGCCTATGGAAAAACGC
CAGCAACGCGGCCTTTTTACGGTTCCTGGCCTTTTGCTGGCCTTTTGCTCACATGTTCTTTCCTGCGTTA
TCCCCTGATTCTGTGGATAACCGTA
Features (pLannotate 1.2.2; 15 found; start..end, strand, type, name):
     75..378     +  enhancer       CMV enhancer: human cytomegalovirus immediate early enhancer
    379..582     +  promoter       CMV promoter: human cytomegalovirus (CMV) immediate early promoter
    605..648     +  misc_feature   MCS (fragment): multiple cloning site
    650..2365    +  CDS            ZYX: ZYX_HUMAN - Experimental evidence at protein level: Swiss-Prot protein existence level 1. Adhesion plaque protein. Binds alpha-actinin and the CRP protein. Important for targeting TES and ENA/VASP family members to focal adhesions and for the formation of actin-rich structures. May be a component of a signal transduction pathway that mediates adhesion- stimulated changes in gene expression (By similarity). From Homo sapiens (Human).
   2384..3094    +  CDS            mMaple2: mMaple2 is a photoconvertible green fluorescent protein published in 2014, derived from Clavularia sp..
   3114..3197    +  CDS            large T antigen (fragment): large T antigen from SV40 (simian virus 40)
   3220..3341    +  polyA_signal   SV40 poly(A) signal: SV40 polyadenylation signal
   3375..3803    -  rep_origin     f1 ori (sequence partly withheld): f1 bacteriophage origin of replication; arrow indicates direction of (+) strand synthesis
   3830..3934    +  promoter       AmpR promoter: bla
   3936..4293    +  promoter       SV40 promoter: SV40 enhancer and early promoter
   4328..5122    +  CDS            NeoR/KanR: aminoglycoside phosphotransferase from Tn5; aph(3')-II (or nptII); confers resistance to neomycin, kanamycin, and G418 (Geneticin®)
   5143..5295    +  CDS            ble (fragment): BLE_KLEPN - Experimental evidence at protein level: Swiss-Prot protein existence level 1. Binding protein with a strong affinity to the bleomycin family of antibiotics. Binds to CL990; an antimitotic-antibiotic compound. From Klebsiella pneumoniae.
   5354..5401    +  polyA_signal   HSV TK poly(A) signal: herpes simplex virus thymidine kinase polyadenylation signal (Cole and Stacy, 1985)
   5492..5508    -  polyA_signal   bGH poly(A) signal (fragment): bovine growth hormone polyadenylation signal
   5730..6318    +  rep_origin     ori: high-copy-number ColE1/pMB1/pBR322/pUC origin of replication
