[The description below was written by a language model from this plasmid's Addgene catalogue record and pLannotate feature annotations shown in this document.]
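Description:
pZyxin-mMaple2 is a mammalian expression plasmid built on the Clontech pEYFP-N1 backbone, in which the original fluorescent protein position is occupied by a human codon-optimized mMaple2 coding sequence fused to the C-terminal end of human zyxin. The fusion was assembled by Gibson cloning and is driven by the human cytomegalovirus immediate early enhancer and promoter, with an SV40 polyadenylation signal terminating the transcript. In both available sequence records (each 6,418 nt, differing only in their start coordinate and slightly in where the zyxin annotation begins), the zyxin open reading frame lies just downstream of a remnant of the multiple cloning site and is separated from mMaple2 by a short linker region.

The rest of the plasmid is the standard N1-series architecture. A high-copy ColE1/pUC-type origin supports replication in E. coli, and an f1 origin allows single-stranded DNA production. A single Tn5 aminoglycoside phosphotransferase gene (NeoR/KanR) is placed behind tandem bacterial (bla) and SV40 early promoters and followed by the HSV TK polyadenylation signal, so it gives kanamycin resistance in bacteria and G418 selection in mammalian cells. The short large T antigen, ble and bGH poly(A) fragments flagged by the annotation are probably backbone remnants or chance matches rather than functional elements.

Zyxin is an adhesion plaque protein that localizes to focal adhesions, so the fusion targets mMaple2, a photoconvertible green fluorescent protein derived from Clavularia sp., to these structures. The construct is intended for single-molecule-based superresolution imaging, and it comes from work characterizing and developing photoactivatable fluorescent proteins.
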