Addgene plasmid #101150: pZyxin-mMaple2
Purpose: Fluorescent protein for superresolution imaging and a focal adhesion protein for binding substrate
Depositing lab: Xiaowei Zhuang. Depositing organization: Harvard University. Publication: Characterization and development of photoactivatable fluorescent proteins for single-molecule-based superresolution imaging. Wang S, Moffitt JR, Dempsey GT, Xie XS, Zhuang X. Proc Natl Acad Sci U S A. 2014 Jun 10;111(23):8452-7. doi: 10.1073/pnas.1406593111. Epub 2014 May 27. PubMed 24912163.
Backbone
  Vector backbone: pEYFP-N1
  Backbone manufacturer: Clontech
  Vector type: Mammalian Expression
Growth in bacteria
  Bacterial resistance: Kanamycin, 50 μg/mL
  Growth temperature: 37°C
  Growth strain: DH5alpha
  Copy number: Unknown
Gene/Insert
  Gene/Insert name: human codon optimized mMaple2 fused to zyxin
  Species: H. sapiens (human), Synthetic
  Promoter: cmv
  Cloning method: Gibson Cloning
  Sequencing primers: 5′ CTGCTCTGAGCCCATCATGC; 3′ GGACAAACCACAACTAGAATGC
Terms and licenses: Academic/Nonprofit Terms; Industry Terms: Not Available to Industry
How to cite: pZyxin-mMaple2 was a gift from Xiaowei Zhuang (Addgene plasmid # 101150 ; http://n2t.net/addgene:101150 ; RRID:Addgene_101150)
